Addgene plasmid #50771: pCYP119
Purpose: expresses CYP 119 in e. coli
Depositing lab: Stephen Sligar. Depositing organization: University of Illinois at Urbana-Champaign. Publication: Characterization of a cytochrome P450 from the acidothermophilic archaea Sulfolobus solfataricus. McLean MA, Maves SA, Weiss KE, Krepich S, Sligar SG. Biochem Biophys Res Commun. 1998 Nov 9;252(1):166-72. 10.1006/bbrc.1998.9584 PubMed 9813164.
Backbone
  Vector backbone: pUC18
  Backbone size w/o insert (bp): 2600
  Total vector size (bp): 3800
  Vector type: Bacterial Expression
Growth in bacteria
  Bacterial resistance: Ampicillin, 100 μg/mL
  Growth temperature: 37°C
  Growth strain: DH5alpha
  Copy number: High Copy
Gene/Insert
  Gene/Insert name: CYP119
  Species: Sulfolobus solfatarius
  Promoter: lac
  Cloning method: Restriction Enzyme; 5′ cloning site Eco R1 (not destroyed); 3′ cloning site Bam H1 (not destroyed)
  Sequencing primers: 5′ M13 reverce; 3′ M13
Terms and licenses: Academic/Nonprofit Terms; Industry Terms: Not Available to Industry
How to cite: pCYP119 was a gift from Stephen Sligar (Addgene plasmid # 50771 ; http://n2t.net/addgene:50771 ; RRID:Addgene_50771)
