[The description below was written by a language model from this plasmid's Addgene catalogue record.]
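Description:
pCYP119 is a bacterial expression plasmid built on the pUC18 backbone for producing the cytochrome P450 enzyme CYP119 in E. coli. The backbone accounts for roughly 2.6 kb of a total of about 3.8 kb, which implies an insert of around 1.2 kb. As a pUC-derived vector it is maintained at high copy number in standard cloning strains and is selected with ampicillin. pUC18 normally carries a pMB1-type origin and a beta-lactamase gene, although no feature table is provided here to confirm the individual elements.

The insert is the CYP119 coding region from the acidothermophilic archaeon Sulfolobus solfataricus (the record spells the species slightly differently). It was cloned by restriction digestion between the EcoRI and BamHI sites of the polylinker, and both sites remain intact, so the fragment can be excised again. Transcription is driven by the lac promoter of the pUC backbone, and the insert can be sequenced from either side using the flanking M13 forward and reverse primer sites. The record does not mention any affinity tag, fusion partner or mutation, nor does it say whether the insert supplies its own ribosome-binding site or is read in frame with the lacZ alpha leader.

The stated purpose is simply expression of CYP119 in E. coli. The associated work concerns characterization of this archaeal P450, so the plasmid serves as a source of recombinant enzyme for biochemical and biophysical study of a thermostable cytochrome P450.
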