>Addgene plasmid #50771 | pCYP119 | depositor partial sequence | sequence record 76126 | Gene + Flanking Regions
AAAGCCTCTTCGATAGCCTTAAGGTAGAGGTTCTCTTCCCTTATCCTCTGCCACAGGTTAAACCTAGTGA
AGTCAATAACAGAGTTTGATATTAAGTTAGTTGTAGTCTCATTACCCGCTATGAGAAGTAAAATAATGTA
TGACTGGTTTAGTGAGATGAGAAAGAAAGACCCAGTGTATTATGACGGAAACATATGGCAGGTGTTTTCC
TATAGGTACACAAAGGAGGTTTTAAACAACTTTTCGAAATTCTCCTCAGATCTTACAGGTTACCACGAAA
GGCTTGAGGACCTAAGGAACGGTAAAATAAGGTTCGACATCCCCACTAGGTATACCATGCTGACCTCAGA
TCCCCCTCTCCATGATGAGTTAAGATCAATGTCAGCAGATATATTCTCGCCTCAAAAGCTACAGACACTT
GAGACATTTATTAGGGAGACCACCAGAAGCCTATTAGACTCAATTGACCCTAGGGAAGACGACATAGTGA
AGAAGTTAGCTGTTCCACTACCAATAATAGTTATCTCAAAAATATTGGGTCTCCCAATTGAAGATAAGGA
GAAGTTCAAAGAGTGGTCAGACTTAGTCGCATTCAGGTTGGGTAAGCCTGGAGAAATATTTGAGCTAGGT
AAGAAGTACCTTGAGTTAATAGGTTATGTGAAGGATCATCTAAATTCAGGGACCGAAGTGGTCAGCAGAG
TTGTCAACTCAAACCTCTCAGACATAGAGAAACTCGGATACATTATTTTACTTCTCATAGCGGGTAATGA
GACTACAACTAACTTAATATCAAACTCTGTTATTGACTTCACTAGGTTTAACCTGTGGCAGAGGATAAGG
GAAGAGAACCTCTACCTTAAGGCTATCGAAGAGGCTTTAAGGTATTCTCCTCCTGTGATGAGGACTGTAA
GAAAGACTAAGGAAAGAGTGAAATTGGGTGATCAGACTATTGAAGAGGGAGAGTACGTTAGAGTATGGAT
AGCCTCAGCAAACAGGGACGAGGAGGTGTTTCATGACGGAGAGAAGTTCATCCCTGACAGGAATCCGAAC
CCACACTTAAGCTTTGGGTCTGGAATACATCTGTGTTTAGGTGCTCCTTTGGCTAGATTAGAGGCAAGAA
TAGCAATTGAGGAATTTTCAAAAAGGTTTAGGCACATTGAGATATTGGATACTGAAAAAGTTCCAAATGA
AGTGCTGAATGGTTATAAGAGACTAGTGGTCAGGTTGAAGAGTAATGAATAAGGATCCTCTAGAGTCGA
