>Addgene plasmid #50771 | pCYP119 | addgene partial sequence | sequence record 78129 | M13pUC-fwd 5'-CCCAGTCACGACGTTGTAAAACG-3'
CTAGAGGATCCTTATTCATTACTCTTCAACCTGACCACTAGTCTCTTATAACCATTCAGCACTTCATTTG
GAACTTTTTCAGTATCCAATATCTCAATGTGCCTAAACCTTTTTGAAAATTCCTCAATTGCTATTCTTGC
CTCTAATCTAGCCAAAGGAGCACCTAAACACAGATGTATTCCAGACCCAAAGCTTAAGTGTGGGTTCGGA
TTCCTGTCAGGGATGAACTTCTCTCCGTCATGAAACACCTCCTCGTCCCTGTTTGCTGAGGCTATCCATA
CTCTAACGTACTCTCCCTCTTCAATAGTCTGATCACCCAATTTCACTCTTTCCTTAGTCTTTCTTACAGT
CCTCATCACAGGAGGAGAATACCTTAAAGCCTCTTCGATAGCCTTAAGGTAGAGGTTCTCTTCCCTTATC
CTCTGCCACAGGTTAAACCTAGTGAAGTCAATAACAGAGTTTGATATTAAGTTAGTTGTAGTCTCATTAC
CCGCTATGAGAAGTAAAATAATGTATCCGAGTTTCTCTATGTCTGAGAGGTTTGAGTTGACAACTCTGCT
GACCACTTCGGTCCCTGAATTTAGATGATCCTTCACATAACCTATTAACTCAAGGTACTTCTTACCTAGC
TCAAATATTTCTCCAGGCTTACCCAACCTGAATGCGACTAAGTCTGACCACTCTTTGAACTTCTCCTTAT
CTTCAATTGGGAGACCCAATATTTTTGAGATAACTATTATTGGTAGTGGAACAGCTAACTTCTTCACTAT
GTCGTCTTCCCTA
